Addgene plasmid #16040: pcDNA3.1/Xpress beta4 1355T
Depositing lab: Filippo Giancotti. Depositing organization: Memorial Sloan-Kettering Cancer Center. Publication: Targeted deletion of the integrin beta4 signaling domain suppresses laminin-5-dependent nuclear entry of mitogen-activated protein kinases and NF-kappaB, causing defects in epidermal growth and migration. Nikolopoulos SN, Blaikie P, Yoshioka T, Guo W, Puri C, Tacchetti C, Giancotti FG. Mol Cell Biol. 2005 Jul . 25(14):6090-102. 10.1128/MCB.25.14.6090-6102.2005 PubMed 15988021.
Backbone
  Vector backbone: pcDNA3.1/His C
  Backbone manufacturer: Invitrogen
  Backbone size w/o insert (bp): 5500
  Vector type: Mammalian Expression
  Selectable markers: Neomycin (select with G418)
Growth in bacteria
  Bacterial resistance: Ampicillin, 100 μg/mL
  Growth temperature: 37°C
  Growth strain: DH5alpha
  Copy number: High Copy
Gene/Insert
  Gene/Insert name: beta4 (alt name: beta 4 integrin)
  Species: H. sapiens (human)
  Insert size (bp): 4100
  Mutation: 1355T: amino acids 1-1355
  Entrez Gene: ITGB4 (a.k.a. CD104, GP150, JEB5A, JEB5B)
  Tag / fusion protein: 6xHis (N terminal on backbone); Xpress (N terminal on backbone)
  Cloning method: Restriction Enzyme; 5′ cloning site BamHI (not destroyed); 3′ cloning site EcoRI (not destroyed)
  Sequencing primers: 5′ CMV-F
Terms and licenses: Academic/Nonprofit Terms; Industry Terms: Not Available to Industry
How to cite: pcDNA3.1/Xpress beta4 1355T was a gift from Filippo Giancotti (Addgene plasmid # 16040 ; http://n2t.net/addgene:16040 ; RRID:Addgene_16040)
