[The description below was written by a language model from this plasmid's Addgene catalogue record.]
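Description:
pcDNA3.1/Xpress beta4 1355T is a mammalian expression plasmid built on the Invitrogen pcDNA3.1/His C backbone (about 5.5 kb without insert). It is maintained as a high-copy plasmid in E. coli under ampicillin selection, and it carries a neomycin resistance marker so that transfected mammalian cells can be selected with G418 to derive stable lines. The record does not name the promoter explicitly, although the use of a CMV forward sequencing primer fits the CMV immediate-early promoter that normally drives expression in pcDNA3.1-series vectors. No feature table is provided, so other backbone elements are not documented here.

The insert is a roughly 4.1 kb human ITGB4 cDNA encoding the integrin beta4 subunit (CD104), cloned between BamHI and EcoRI sites that both remain intact. The "1355T" designation indicates a truncation that retains amino acids 1–1355, removing the C-terminal part of the cytoplasmic tail. The backbone supplies an N-terminal 6xHis tag and an Xpress epitope, which can serve for antibody detection and metal-affinity purification of the expressed protein.

The associated publication concerns deletion of the beta4 signaling domain and its effects on laminin-5-dependent nuclear entry of MAP kinases and NF-kappaB, and on epidermal growth and migration. In that context, the construct is suited to expressing a signaling-deficient beta4 in cultured cells for comparison with the full-length protein, helping to separate the signaling functions of the distal cytoplasmic tail from the integrin's other roles.
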