>Addgene plasmid #16040 | pcDNA3.1/Xpress beta4 1355T | addgene partial sequence | sequence record 22402 | 16040 with BGHrev
GGGGCCCTCTAGACTCGAGCGGCCGCCACTGTGCTGGATATCTGCAGAATTCGCGTAGAACGTCATCGCT
GTACATAAGGAAGCTGTCGTAGTCCTCCCCGCTCTGGGCGTCCACGATAGGGATGTCAGGGATGATGGGG
ATGGACATGGGCCTCTTGGGCTGGGTGGCCAGGTTGATGATGGCCTCCCGCTCAGGCCCCCAGCCGGCCC
CGTTGCGCGCCTTCACCGTGTAGCGGTAGGGCTGGGACTCCCGAAGGTTCTCAATAAGCAGCATCCGGTT
CTTAGGGTTGTCAACCAGCACTTTCTTCATGGGCCCAATAGGTCGGTTGTCATCGTTGACCAGGCCATAG
CAGACCTCGTAGGCTGTGATCTCACCGTTGGTCTCAGCCGGCTCAGCCCAGCTCAGCTGGGTCACCGTGG
AGGAGACGACATTGAAGGCCAGACGCCCTGGCTCGCTGGGCACTTCCTGGTGGGTGCGGCAGGACACCAG
GGAGCTGTAGGGTCCCTCGCCCTGAGCCCCGTAGGCGCACACCTTCATCTCATAGTCGCAATACGGGTAC
AGGTTGGTGAGCTCCACTGAGGGCACCTTGCTGTCGAGCAGGTGGGCTTCGGATTCGGAGTCACCCTGAA
TCCAGTACTTTACCCTGTACCCCATTGGCTTGCCAGAAGGGGGCAGCCAGTTGAAATGGATCTTCCTGGA
CCCAGCGGCCT
